Addgene plasmid #209998: pNL3.2.CMV.NLuc-PEST.Hygro
Purpose: In mammalian cells expresses NanoLuc mRNA with no TH as a control. Also expresses a hygromycin resistance marker.
Depositing lab: Kevin Weeks. Depositing organization: University of North Carolina at Chapel Hill. Publication: Functional Proximity across an mRNA. Hatfield BM, Weidmann CA, McCutchin CA, Irving PS, Nelson IM, Felder S, Weeks KM. Biochemistry. 2025 Sep 16;64(18):3854-3865. doi: 10.1021/acs.biochem.5c00340. Epub 2025 Aug 12. PubMed 40792674.
Backbone
  Vector backbone: pNL3.2
  Total vector size (bp): 5629
  Vector type: Mammalian Expression
  Selectable markers: Hygromycin
Growth in bacteria
  Bacterial resistance: Ampicillin, 100 μg/mL
  Growth temperature: 37°C
  Growth strain: DH5alpha
  Copy number: High Copy
Gene/Insert 1
  Gene/Insert name: NanoLuc
  Species: Synthetic; derived from Oplophorus gracilirostris
  Insert size (bp): 639
  Promoter: CMV
  Cloning method: Unknown
  Sequencing primers: 5′ NA; 3′ NA
Gene/Insert 2
  Gene/Insert name: Hygromycin resistance marker
  Insert size (bp): 1038
  Promoter: SV40
  Cloning method: Unknown
  Sequencing primers: 5′ NA; 3′ NA
Resource information
  A portion of this plasmid was derived from a plasmid made by: Promega
Terms and licenses: Academic/Nonprofit Terms; Industry Terms: Not Available to Industry
How to cite: pNL3.2.CMV.NLuc-PEST.Hygro was a gift from Kevin Weeks (Addgene plasmid # 209998 ; http://n2t.net/addgene:209998 ; RRID:Addgene_209998)
