[The description below was written by a language model from this plasmid's Addgene catalogue record and pLannotate feature annotations shown in this document.]
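Description:
pNL3.2.CMV.NLuc-PEST.Hygro is a 5.6 kb mammalian expression plasmid built on the pNL3.2 reporter backbone, part of which derives from a commercial NanoLuc vector. It is propagated in E. coli at high copy through a ColE1/pUC-type origin and selected with ampicillin via the β-lactamase gene. A short tetracycline-resistance fragment detected near the origin appears to be a backbone remnant rather than a functional marker.

The main payload is a human codon-optimised NanoLuc luciferase, an engineered enzyme derived from the deep-sea shrimp Oplophorus gracilirostris, driven by the human cytomegalovirus immediate early enhancer and promoter. Directly downstream of the luciferase coding sequence is a fragment annotated by similarity to ornithine decarboxylase. This corresponds to the PEST degradation motif named in the plasmid, which shortens the half-life of the reporter protein so that the luminescence signal tracks changes in expression more closely. The transcript is terminated by an SV40 polyadenylation region. A synthetic poly(A) signal and an RNA polymerase II transcriptional pause site sit upstream of the CMV cassette, an arrangement that limits read-through transcription from the backbone into the reporter. A second, independent cassette uses the SV40 enhancer and early promoter to express hygromycin B phosphotransferase, followed by a synthetic poly(A) signal, allowing selection of stably transfected mammalian cells with hygromycin.

According to the record, the plasmid expresses NanoLuc mRNA with no "TH" element and serves as the control in a related series of reporter constructs. The record does not spell out what TH stands for.
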