Features (pLannotate 1.2.2; 15 found; start..end, strand, type, name):
    153..530     +  enhancer       CMV enhancer: human cytomegalovirus immediate early enhancer
    532..731     +  promoter       CMV promoter: human cytomegalovirus (CMV) immediate early promoter
    859..1371    +  CDS            Nluc: NanoLuc® luciferase human codon-optimized
   1384..1494    +  CDS            ODC1 (fragment): DCOR_HUMAN - Experimental evidence at protein level: Swiss-Prot protein existence level 1. Catalyzes the first and rate-limiting step of polyamine biosynthesis that converts ornithine into putrescine, which is the precursor for the polyamines, spermidine and spermine. Polyamines are essential for cell proliferation and are implicated in cellular processes, ranging from DNA replication to apoptosis. From Homo sapiens (Human).
   1584..1705    -  polyA_signal   SV40 poly(A) signal: SV40 polyadenylation signal
   1731..1862    -  CDS            LT_SV40 (fragment): Experimental evidence at protein level: Swiss-Prot protein existence level 1. Isoform 17kT antigen targets host RBL2 for degradation and promotes cell proliferation. Transactivates host cyclin A promoter through its J domain. From Simian virus 40 (SV40).
   1899..2256    +  promoter       SV40 promoter: SV40 enhancer and early promoter
   2287..3324    +  CDS            HygR: hygromycin B phosphotransferase confers resistance to hygromycin
   3348..3396    +  polyA_signal   poly(A) signal: synthetic polyadenylation signal
   3412..3543    +  CDS            TcR (fragment): tetracycline efflux protein; tet; confers resistance to tetracycline
   3723..4311    -  rep_origin     ori: high-copy-number ColE1/pMB1/pBR322/pUC origin of replication
   4511..5371    -  CDS            AmpR: β-lactamase confers resistance to ampicillin, carbenicillin, and related antibiotics
   5372..5413    -  promoter       AmpR promoter (fragment): bla
   5476..5524    +  polyA_signal   poly(A) signal: synthetic polyadenylation signal
   5538..5629    +  misc_feature   pause site: RNA polymerase II transcriptional pause signal from the human α2 globin gene
>Addgene plasmid #209998 | pNL3.2.CMV.NLuc-PEST.Hygro | addgene full sequence | sequence record 418742 | Addgene NGS Result
GGCCTAACTGGCCTCAATATTGGCCATTAGCCATATTATTCATTGGTTATATAGCATAAATCAATATTGG
CTATTGGCCATTGCATACGTTGTATCTATATCATAATATGTACATTTATATTGGCTCATGTCCAATATGA
CCGCCATGTTGGCATTGATTATTGACTAGTTATTAATAGTAATCAATTACGGGGTCATTAGTTCATAGCC
CATATATGGAGTTCCGCGTTACATAACTTACGGTAAATGGCCCGCCTGGCTGACCGCCCAACGACCCCCG
CCCATTGACGTCAATAATGACGTATGTTCCCATAGTAACGCCAATAGGGACTTTCCATTGACGTCAATGG
GTGGAGTATTTACGGTAAACTGCCCACTTGGCAGTACATCAAGTGTATCATATGCCAAGTCCGCCCCCTA
TTGACGTCAATGACGGTAAATGGCCCGCCTGGCATTATGCCCAGTACATGACCTTACGGGACTTTCCTAC
TTGGCAGTACATCTACGTATTAGTCATCGCTATTACCATGGTGATGCGGTTTTGGCAGTACACCAATGGG
CGTGGATAGCGGTTTGACTCACGGGGATTTCCAAGTCTCCACCCCATTGACGTCAATGGGAGTTTGTTTT
GGCACCAAAATCAACGGGACTTTCCAAAATGTCGTAATAACCCCGCCCCGTTGACGCAAATGGGCGGTAG
GCGTGTACGGTGGGAGGTCTATATAAGCAGAGCTCGTTTAGTGAACCGTCAGATCACTAGAAGCTTTATT
GCGGTAGTTTATCACAGTTAAATTGCTAACGCAGTCAGTGGGCCTCGGCGGCCAAGCTTGGCAATCCGGT
ACTGTTGGTAAAGCCACCATGGTCTTCACACTCGAAGATTTCGTTGGGGACTGGCGACAGACAGCCGGCT
ACAACCTGGACCAAGTCCTTGAACAGGGAGGTGTGTCCAGTTTGTTTCAGAATCTCGGGGTGTCCGTAAC
TCCGATCCAAAGGATTGTCCTGAGCGGTGAAAATGGGCTGAAGATCGACATCCATGTCATCATCCCGTAT
GAAGGTCTGAGCGGCGACCAAATGGGCCAGATCGAAAAAATTTTTAAGGTGGTGTACCCTGTGGATGATC
ATCACTTTAAGGTGATCCTGCACTATGGCACACTGGTAATCGACGGGGTTACGCCGAACATGATCGACTA
TTTCGGACGGCCGTATGAAGGCATCGCCGTGTTCGACGGCAAAAAGATCACTGTAACAGGGACCCTGTGG
AACGGCAACAAAATTATCGACGAGCGCCTGATCAACCCCGACGGCTCCCTGCTGTTCCGAGTAACCATCA
ACGGAGTGACCGGCTGGCGGCTGTGCGAACGCATTCTGGCGAATTCTCACGGCTTTCCGCCTGAGGTTGA
AGAGCAAGCCGCCGATACATTGCCTATGTCCTGCGCACAAGAAAGCGGTATGGACCGGCACCCAGCCGCT
TGTGCTTCAGCTCGCATCAACGTCTAAGGCCGCGACTCTAGAGTCGCTCGAGGGCTGGTACCGTTGCTAG
CACGAGCGGCCGCTTACCGGCCGGCCGCTTCGAGCAGACATGATAAGATACATTGATGAGTTTGGACAAA
CCACAACTAGAATGCAGTGAAAAAAATGCTTTATTTGTGAAATTTGTGATGCTATTGCTTTATTTGTAAC
CATTATAAGCTGCAATAAACAAGTTAACAACAACAATTGCATTCATTTTATGTTTCAGGTTCAGGGGGAG
GTGTGGGAGGTTTTTTAAAGCAAGTAAAACCTCTACAAATGTGGTAAAATCGATAAGGATCCGTTTGCGT
ATTGGGCGCTCTTCCGCTGATCTGCGCAGCACCATGGCCTGAAATAACCTCTGAAAGAGGAACTTGGTTA
GCTACCTTCTGAGGCGGAAAGAACCAGCTGTGGAATGTGTGTCAGTTAGGGTGTGGAAAGTCCCCAGGCT
CCCCAGCAGGCAGAAGTATGCAAAGCATGCATCTCAATTAGTCAGCAACCAGGTGTGGAAAGTCCCCAGG
CTCCCCAGCAGGCAGAAGTATGCAAAGCATGCATCTCAATTAGTCAGCAACCATAGTCCCGCCCCTAACT
CCGCCCATCCCGCCCCTAACTCCGCCCAGTTCCGCCCATTCTCCGCCCCATGGCTGACTAATTTTTTTTA
TTTATGCAGAGGCCGAGGCCGCCTCTGCCTCTGAGCTATTCCAGAAGTAGTGAGGAGGCTTTTTTGGAGG
CCTAGGCTTTTGCAAAAAGCTCGATTCTTCTGACACTAGCGCCACCATGAAGAAGCCCGAACTCACCGCT
ACCAGCGTTGAAAAATTTCTCATCGAGAAGTTCGACAGTGTGAGCGACCTGATGCAGTTGTCGGAGGGCG
AAGAGAGCCGAGCCTTCAGCTTCGATGTCGGCGGACGCGGCTATGTACTGCGGGTGAATAGCTGCGCTGA
TGGCTTCTACAAAGACCGCTACGTGTACCGCCACTTCGCCAGCGCTGCACTACCCATCCCCGAAGTGTTG
GACATCGGCGAGTTCAGCGAGAGCCTGACATACTGCATCAGTAGACGCGCCCAAGGCGTTACTCTCCAAG
ACCTCCCCGAAACAGAGCTGCCTGCTGTGTTACAGCCTGTCGCCGAAGCTATGGATGCTATTGCCGCCGC
CGACCTCAGTCAAACCAGCGGCTTCGGCCCATTCGGGCCCCAAGGCATCGGCCAGTACACAACCTGGCGG
GATTTCATTTGCGCCATTGCTGATCCCCATGTCTACCACTGGCAGACCGTGATGGACGACACCGTGTCCG
CCAGCGTAGCTCAAGCCCTGGACGAACTGATGCTGTGGGCCGAAGACTGTCCCGAGGTGCGCCACCTCGT
CCATGCCGACTTCGGCAGCAACAACGTCCTGACCGACAACGGCCGCATCACCGCCGTAATCGACTGGTCC
GAAGCTATGTTCGGGGACAGTCAGTACGAGGTGGCCAACATCTTCTTCTGGCGGCCCTGGCTGGCTTGCA
TGGAGCAGCAGACTCGCTACTTCGAGCGCCGGCATCCCGAGCTGGCCGGCAGCCCTCGTCTGCGAGCCTA
CATGCTGCGCATCGGCCTGGATCAGCTCTACCAGAGCCTCGTGGACGGCAACTTCGACGATGCTGCCTGG
GCTCAAGGCCGCTGCGATGCCATCGTCCGCAGCGGGGCCGGCACCGTCGGTCGCACACAAATCGCTCGCC
GGAGCGCAGCCGTATGGACCGACGGCTGCGTCGAGGTGCTGGCCGACAGCGGCAACCGCCGGCCCAGTAC
ACGACCGCGCGCTAAGGAGGTAGGTCGAGTTTAAACTCTAGAACCGGTCATGGCCGCAATAAAATATCTT
TATTTTCATTACATCTGTGTGTTGGTTTTTTGTGTGTTCGAACTAGATGCTGTCGACCGATGCCCTTGAG
AGCCTTCAACCCAGTCAGCTCCTTCCGGTGGGCGCGGGGCATGACTATCGTCGCCGCACTTATGACTGTC
TTCTTTATCATGCAACTCGTAGGACAGGTGCCGGCAGCGCTCTTCCGCTTCCTCGCTCACTGACTCGCTG
CGCTCGGTCGTTCGGCTGCGGCGAGCGGTATCAGCTCACTCAAAGGCGGTAATACGGTTATCCACAGAAT
CAGGGGATAACGCAGGAAAGAACATGTGAGCAAAAGGCCAGCAAAAGGCCAGGAACCGTAAAAAGGCCGC
GTTGCTGGCGTTTTTCCATAGGCTCCGCCCCCCTGACGAGCATCACAAAAATCGACGCTCAAGTCAGAGG
TGGCGAAACCCGACAGGACTATAAAGATACCAGGCGTTTCCCCCTGGAAGCTCCCTCGTGCGCTCTCCTG
TTCCGACCCTGCCGCTTACCGGATACCTGTCCGCCTTTCTCCCTTCGGGAAGCGTGGCGCTTTCTCATAG
CTCACGCTGTAGGTATCTCAGTTCGGTGTAGGTCGTTCGCTCCAAGCTGGGCTGTGTGCACGAACCCCCC
GTTCAGCCCGACCGCTGCGCCTTATCCGGTAACTATCGTCTTGAGTCCAACCCGGTAAGACACGACTTAT
CGCCACTGGCAGCAGCCACTGGTAACAGGATTAGCAGAGCGAGGTATGTAGGCGGTGCTACAGAGTTCTT
GAAGTGGTGGCCTAACTACGGCTACACTAGAAGAACAGTATTTGGTATCTGCGCTCTGCTGAAGCCAGTT
ACCTTCGGAAAAAGAGTTGGTAGCTCTTGATCCGGCAAACAAACCACCGCTGGTAGCGGTGGTTTTTTTG
TTTGCAAGCAGCAGATTACGCGCAGAAAAAAAGGATCTCAAGAAGATCCTTTGATCTTTTCTACGGGGTC
TGACGCTCAGTGGAACGAAAACTCACGTTAAGGGATTTTGGTCATGAGATTATCAAAAAGGATCTTCACC
TAGATCCTTTTAAATTAAAAATGAAGTTTTAAATCAATCTAAAGTATATATGAGTAAACTTGGTCTGACA
GCGGCCGCAAATGCTAAACCACTGCAGTGGTTACCAGTGCTTGATCAGTGAGGCACCGATCTCAGCGATC
TGCCTATTTCGTTCGTCCATAGTGGCCTGACTCCCCGTCGTGTAGATCACTACGATTCGTGAGGGCTTAC
CATCAGGCCCCAGCGCAGCAATGATGCCGCGAGAGCCGCGTTCACCGGCCCCCGATTTGTCAGCAATGAA
CCAGCCAGCAGGGAGGGCCGAGCGAAGAAGTGGTCCTGCTACTTTGTCCGCCTCCATCCAGTCTATGAGC
TGCTGTCGTGATGCTAGAGTAAGAAGTTCGCCAGTGAGTAGTTTCCGAAGAGTTGTGGCCATTGCTACTG
GCATCGTGGTATCACGCTCGTCGTTCGGTATGGCTTCGTTCAACTCTGGTTCCCAGCGGTCAAGCCGGGT
CACATGATCACCCATATTATGAAGAAATGCAGTCAGCTCCTTAGGGCCTCCGATCGTTGTCAGAAGTAAG
TTGGCCGCGGTGTTGTCGCTCATGGTAATGGCAGCACTACACAATTCTCTTACCGTCATGCCATCCGTAA
GATGCTTTTCCGTGACCGGCGAGTACTCAACCAAGTCGTTTTGTGAGTAGTGTATACGGCGACCAAGCTG
CTCTTGCCCGGCGTCTATACGGGACAACACCGCGCCACATAGCAGTACTTTGAAAGTGCTCATCATCGGG
AATCGTTCTTCGGGGCGGAAAGACTCAAGGATCTTGCCGCTATTGAGATCCAGTTCGATATAGCCCACTC
TTGCACCCAGTTGATCTTCAGCATCTTTTACTTTCACCAGCGTTTCGGGGTGTGCAAAAACAGGCAAGCA
AAATGCCGCAAAGAAGGGAATGAGTGCGACACGAAAATGTTGGATGCTCATACTCGTCCTTTTTCAATAT
TATTGAAGCATTTATCAGGGTTACTAGTACGTCTCTCAAGGATAAGTAAGTAATATTAAGGTACGGGAGG
TATTGGACAGGCCGCAATAAAATATCTTTATTTTCATTACATCTGTGTGTTGGTTTTTTGTGTGAATCGA
TAGTACTAACATACGCTCTCCATCAAAACAAAACGAAACAAAACAAACTAGCAAAATAGGCTGTCCCCAG
TGCAAGTGCAGGTGCCAGAACATTTCTCT
